>Addgene plasmid #76759 | ACVR1 gRNA (BRDN0001144892) | addgene full sequence | sequence record 186450 | Addgene Assembled Sequence
CCCGGGTGCAAAGATGGATAAAGTTTTAAACAGAGAGGAATCTTTGCAGCTAATGGACCTTCTAGGTCTT
GAAAGGAGTGGGAATTGGCTCCGGTGCCCGTCAGTGGGCAGAGCGCACATCGCCCACAGTCCCCGAGAAG
TTGGGGGGAGGGGTCGGCAATTGATCCGGTGCCTAGAGAAGGTGGCGCGGGGTAAACTGGGAAAGTGATG
TCGTGTACTGGCTCCGCCTTTTTCCCGAGGGTGGGGGAGAACCGTATATAAGTGCAGTAGTCGCCGTGAA
CGTTCTTTTTCGCAACGGGTTTGCCGCCAGAACACAGGTAAGTGCCGTGTGTGGTTCCCGCGGGCCTGGC
CTCTTTACGGGTTATGGCCCTTGCGTGCCTTGAATTACTTCCACCTGGCTGCAGTACGTGATTCTTGATC
CCGAGCTTCGGGTTGGAAGTGGGTGGGAGAGTTCGAGGCCTTGCGCTTAAGGAGCCCCTTCGCCTCGTGC
TTGAGTTGAGGCCTGGCCTGGGCGCTGGGGCCGCCGCGTGCGAATCTGGTGGCACCTTCGCGCCTGTCTC
GCTGCTTTCGATAAGTCTCTAGCCATTTAAAATTTTTGATGACCTGCTGCGACGCTTTTTTTCTGGCAAG
ATAGTCTTGTAAATGCGGGCCAAGATCTGCACACTGGTATTTCGGTTTTTGGGGCCGCGGGCGGCGACGG
GGCCCGTGCGTCCCAGCGCACATGTTCGGCGAGGCGGGGCCTGCGAGCGCGGCCACCGAGAATCGGACGG
GGGTAGTCTCAAGCTGGCCGGCCTGCTCTGGTGCCTGGCCTCGCGCCGCCGTGTATCGCCCCGCCCTGGG
CGGCAAGGCTGGCCCGGTCGGCACCAGTTGCGTGAGCGGAAAGATGGCCGCTTCCCGGCCCTGCTGCAGG
GAGCTCAAAATGGAGGACGCGGCGCTCGGGAGAGCGGGCGGGTGAGTCACCCACACAAAGGAAAAGGGCC
TTTCCGTCCTCAGCCGTCGCTTCATGTGACTCCACGGAGTACCGGGCGCCGTCCAGGCACCTCGATTAGT
TCTCGAGCTTTTGGAGTACGTCGTCTTTAGGTTGGGGGGAGGGGTTTTATGCGATGGAGTTTCCCCACAC
TGAGTGGGTGGAGACTGAAGTTAGGCCAGCTTGGCACTTGATGTAATTCTCCTTGGAATTTGCCCTTTTT
GAGTTTGGATCTTGGTTCATTCTCAAGCCTCAGACAGTGGTTCAAAGTTTTTTTCTTCCATTTCAGGTGT
CGTGACGTACGGCCACCATGACCGAGTACAAGCCCACGGTGCGCCTCGCCACCCGCGACGACGTCCCCAG
GGCCGTACGCACCCTCGCCGCCGCGTTCGCCGACTACCCCGCCACGCGCCACACCGTCGATCCGGACCGC
CACATCGAGCGGGTCACCGAGCTGCAAGAACTCTTCCTCACGCGCGTCGGGCTCGACATCGGCAAGGTGT
GGGTCGCGGACGACGGCGCCGCCGTGGCGGTCTGGACCACGCCGGAGAGCGTCGAAGCGGGGGCGGTGTT
CGCCGAGATCGGCCCGCGCATGGCCGAGTTGAGCGGTTCCCGGCTGGCCGCGCAGCAACAGATGGAAGGC
CTCCTGGCGCCGCACCGGCCCAAGGAGCCCGCGTGGTTCCTGGCCACCGTCGGAGTCTCGCCCGACCACC
AGGGCAAGGGTCTGGGCAGCGCCGTCGTGCTCCCCGGAGTGGAGGCGGCCGAGCGCGCCGGGGTGCCCGC
CTTCCTGGAGACCTCCGCGCCCCGCAACCTCCCCTTCTACGAGCGGCTCGGCTTCACCGTCACCGCCGAC
GTCGAGGTGCCCGAAGGACCGCGCACCTGGTGCATGACCCGCAAGCCCGGTGCCTGAACGCGTTAAGTCG
ACAATCAACCTCTGGATTACAAAATTTGTGAAAGATTGACTGGTATTCTTAACTATGTTGCTCCTTTTAC
GCTATGTGGATACGCTGCTTTAATGCCTTTGTATCATGCTATTGCTTCCCGTATGGCTTTCATTTTCTCC
TCCTTGTATAAATCCTGGTTGCTGTCTCTTTATGAGGAGTTGTGGCCCGTTGTCAGGCAACGTGGCGTGG
TGTGCACTGTGTTTGCTGACGCAACCCCCACTGGTTGGGGCATTGCCACCACCTGTCAGCTCCTTTCCGG
GACTTTCGCTTTCCCCCTCCCTATTGCCACGGCGGAACTCATCGCCGCCTGCCTTGCCCGCTGCTGGACA
GGGGCTCGGCTGTTGGGCACTGACAATTCCGTGGTGTTGTCGGGGAAATCATCGTCCTTTCCTTGGCTGC
TCGCCTGTGTTGCCACCTGGATTCTGCGCGGGACGTCCTTCTGCTACGTCCCTTCGGCCCTCAATCCAGC
GGACCTTCCTTCCCGCGGCCTGCTGCCGGCTCTGCGGCCTCTTCCGCGTCTTCGCCTTCGCCCTCAGACG
AGTCGGATCTCCCTTTGGGCCGCCTCCCCGCGTCGACTTTAAGACCAATGACTTACAAGGCAGCTGTAGA
TCTTAGCCACTTTTTAAAAGAAAAGGGGGGACTGGAAGGGCTAATTCACTCCCAACGAAGACAAGATCTG
CTTTTTGCTTGTACTGGGTCTCTCTGGTTAGACCAGATCTGAGCCTGGGAGCTCTCTGGCTAACTAGGGA
ACCCACTGCTTAAGCCTCAATAAAGCTTGCCTTGAGTGCTTCAAGTAGTGTGTGCCCGTCTGTTGTGTGA
CTCTGGTAACTAGAGATCCCTCAGACCCTTTTAGTCAGTGTGGAAAATCTCTAGCAGTACGTATAGTAGT
TCATGTCATCTTATTATTCAGTATTTATAACTTGCAAAGAAATGAATATCAGAGAGTGAGAGGAACTTGT
TTATTGCAGCTTATAATGGTTACAAATAAAGCAATAGCATCACAAATTTCACAAATAAAGCATTTTTTTC
ACTGCATTCTAGTTGTGGTTTGTCCAAACTCATCAATGTATCTTATCATGTCTGGCTCTAGCTATCCCGC
CCCTAACTCCGCCCATCCCGCCCCTAACTCCGCCCAGTTCCGCCCATTCTCCGCCCCATGGCTGACTAAT
TTTTTTTATTTATGCAGAGGCCGAGGCCGCCTCGGCCTCTGAGCTATTCCAGAAGTAGTGAGGAGGCTTT
TTTGGAGGCCTAGGGACGTACCCAATTCGCCCTATAGTGAGTCGTATTACGCGCGCTCACTGGCCGTCGT
TTTACAACGTCGTGACTGGGAAAACCCTGGCGTTACCCAACTTAATCGCCTTGCAGCACATCCCCCTTTC
GCCAGCTGGCGTAATAGCGAAGAGGCCCGCACCGATCGCCCTTCCCAACAGTTGCGCAGCCTGAATGGCG
AATGGG
[124 nt withheld, positions 3367-3490]
C
[91 nt withheld, positions 3492-3582]
A
[49 nt withheld, positions 3584-3632]
CCTTTGACGTTGGAGTCCACGTTCTTT
[37 nt withheld, positions 3660-3696]
ACCCTATCTCGGTCTATTCTTTTGATTTATAAGGGATTTTGCCGATTTCGGCCTATTGGTTAAAAAATGA
GCTGATTTAACAAAAATTTAACGCGAATTTTAACAAAATATTAACGCTTACAATTTAGGTGGCACTTTTC
GGGGAAATGTGCGCGGAACCCCTATTTGTTTATTTTTCTAAATACATTCAAATATGTATCCGCTCATGAG
ACAATAACCCTGATAAATGCTTCAATAATATTGAAAAAGGAAGAGTATGAGTATTCAACATTTCCGTGTC
GCCCTTATTCCCTTTTTTGCGGCATTTTGCCTTCCTGTTTTTGCTCACCCAGAAACGCTGGTGAAAGTAA
AAGATGCTGAAGATCAGTTGGGTGCACGAGTGGGTTACATCGAACTGGATCTCAACAGCGGTAAGATCCT
TGAGAGTTTTCGCCCCGAAGAACGTTTTCCAATGATGAGCACTTTTAAAGTTCTGCTATGTGGCGCGGTA
TTATCCCGTATTGACGCCGGGCAAGAGCAACTCGGTCGCCGCATACACTATTCTCAGAATGACTTGGTTG
AGTACTCACCAGTCACAGAAAAGCATCTTACGGATGGCATGACAGTAAGAGAATTATGCAGTGCTGCCAT
AACCATGAGTGATAACACTGCGGCCAACTTACTTCTGACAACGATCGGAGGACCGAAGGAGCTAACCGCT
TTTTTGCACAACATGGGGGATCATGTAACTCGCCTTGATCGTTGGGAACCGGAGCTGAATGAAGCCATAC
CAAACGACGAGCGTGACACCACGATGCCTGTAGCAATGGCAACAACGTTGCGCAAACTATTAACTGGCGA
ACTACTTACTCTAGCTTCCCGGCAACAATTAATAGACTGGATGGAGGCGGATAAAGTTGCAGGACCACTT
CTGCGCTCGGCCCTTCCGGCTGGCTGGTTTATTGCTGATAAATCTGGAGCCGGTGAGCGTGGGTCTCGCG
GTATCATTGCAGCACTGGGGCCAGATGGTAAGCCCTCCCGTATCGTAGTTATCTACACGACGGGGAGTCA
GGCAACTATGGATGAACGAAATAGACAGATCGCTGAGATAGGTGCCTCACTGATTAAGCATTGGTAACTG
TCAGACCAAGTTTACTCATATATACTTTAGATTGATTTAAAACTTCATTTTTAATTTAAAAGGATCTAGG
TGAAGATCCTTTTTGATAATCTCATGACCAAAATCCCTTAACGTGAGTTTTCGTTCCACTGAGCGTCAGA
CCCCGTAGAAAAGATCAAAGGATCTTCTTGAGATCCTTTTTTTCTGCGCGTAATCTGCTGCTTGCAAACA
AAAAAACCACCGCTACCAGCGGTGGTTTGTTTGCCGGATCAAGAGCTACCAACTCTTTTTCCGAAGGTAA
CTGGCTTCAGCAGAGCGCAGATACCAAATACTGTTCTTCTAGTGTAGCCGTAGTTAGGCCACCACTTCAA
GAACTCTGTAGCACCGCCTACATACCTCGCTCTGCTAATCCTGTTACCAGTGGCTGCTGCCAGTGGCGAT
AAGTCGTGTCTTACCGGGTTGGACTCAAGACGATAGTTACCGGATAAGGCGCAGCGGTCGGGCTGAACGG
GGGGTTCGTGCACACAGCCCAGCTTGGAGCGAACGACCTACACCGAACTGAGATACCTACAGCGTGAGCT
ATGAGAAAGCGCCACGCTTCCCGAAGGGAGAAAGGCGGACAGGTATCCGGTAAGCGGCAGGGTCGGAACA
GGAGAGCGCACGAGGGAGCTTCCAGGGGGAAACGCCTGGTATCTTTATAGTCCTGTCGGGTTTCGCCACC
TCTGACTTGAGCGTCGATTTTTGTGATGCTCGTCAGGGGGGCGGAGCCTATGGAAAAACGCCAGCAACGC
GGCCTTTTTACGGTTCCTGGCCTTTTGCTGGCCTTTTGCTCACATGTTCTTTCCTGCGTTATCCCCTGAT
TCTGTGGATAACCGTATTACCGCCTTTGAGTGAGCTGATACCGCTCGCCGCAGCCGAACGACCGAGCGCA
GCGAGTCAGTGAGCGAGGAAGCGGAAGAGCGCCCAATACGCAAACCGCCTCTCCCCGCGCGTTGGCCGAT
TCATTAATGCAGCTGGCACGACAGGTTTCCCGACTGGAAAGCGGGCAGTGAGCGCAACGCAATTAATGTG
AGTTAGCTCACTCATTAGGCACCCCAGGCTTTACACTTTATGCTTCCGGCTCGTATGTTGTGTGGAATTG
TGAGCGGATAACAATTTCACACAGGAAACAGCTATGACCATGATTACGCCAAGCGCGCAATTAACCCTCA
CTAAAGGGAACAAAAGCTGGAGCTGCAAGCTTAATGTAGTCTTATGCAATACTCTTGTAGTCTTGCAACA
TGGTAACGATGAGTTAGCAACATGCCTTACAAGGAGAGAAAAAGCACCGTGCATGCCGATTGGTGGAAGT
AAGGTGGTACGATCGTGCCTTATTAGGAAGGCAACAGACGGGTCTGACATGGATTGGACGAACCACTGAA
TTGCCGCATTGCAGAGATATTGTATTTAAGTGCCTAGCTCGATACATAAACGGGTCTCTCTGGTTAGACC
AGATCTGAGCCTGGGAGCTCTCTGGCTAACTAGGGAACCCACTGCTTAAGCCTCAATAAAGCTTGCCTTG
AGTGCTTCAAGTAGTGTGTGCCCGTCTGTTGTGTGACTCTGGTAACTAGAGATCCCTCAGACCCTTTTAG
TCAGTGTGGAAAATCTCTAGCAGTGGCGCCCGAACAGGGACTTGAAAGCGAAAGGGAAACCAGAGGAGCT
CTCTCGACGCAGGACTCGGCTTGCTGAAGCGCGCACGGCAAGAGGCGAGGGGCGGCGACTGGTGAGTACG
CCAAAAATTTTGACTAGCGGAGGCTAGAAGGAGAGAGATGGGTGCGAGAGCGTCAGTATTAAGCGGGGGA
GAATTAGATCGCGATGGGAAAAAATTCGGTTAAGGCCAGGGGGAAAGAAAAAATATAAATTAAAACATAT
AGTATGGGCAAGCAGGGAGCTAGAACGATTCGCAGTTAATCCTGGCCTGTTAGAAACATCAGAAGGCTGT
AGACAAATACTGGGACAGCTACAACCATCCCTTCAGACAGGATCAGAAGAACTTAGATCATTATATAATA
CAGTAGCAACCCTCTATTGTGTGCATCAAAGGATAGAGATAAAAGACACCAAGGAAGCTTTAGACAAGAT
AGAGGAAGAGCAAAACAAAAGTAAGACCACCGCACAGCAAGCGGCCGCTGATCTTCAGACCTGGAGGAGG
AGATATGAGGGACAATTGGAGAAGTGAATTATATAAATATAAAGTAGTAAAAATTGAACCATTAGGAGTA
GCACCCACCAAGGCAAAGAGAAGAGTGGTGCAGAGAGAAAAAAGAGCAGTGGGAATAGGAGCTTTGTTCC
TTGGGTTCTTGGGAGCAGCAGGAAGCACTATGGGCGCAGCGTCAATGACGCTGACGGTACAGGCCAGACA
ATTATTGTCTGGTATAGTGCAGCAGCAGAACAATTTGCTGAGGGCTATTGAGGCGCAACAGCATCTGTTG
CAACTCACAGTCTGGGGCATCAAGCAGCTCCAGGCAAGAATCCTGGCTGTGGAAAGATACCTAAAGGATC
AACAGCTCCTGGGGATTTGGGGTTGCTCTGGAAAACTCATTTGCACCACTGCTGTGCCTTGGAATGCTAG
TTGGAGTAATAAATCTCTGGAACAGATTTGGAATCACACGACCTGGATGGAGTGGGACAGAGAAATTAAC
AATTACACAAGCTTAATACACTCCTTAATTGAAGAATCGCAAAACCAGCAAGAAAAGAATGAACAAGAAT
TATTGGAATTAGATAAATGGGCAAGTTTGTGGAATTGGTTTAACATAACAAATTGGCTGTGGTATATAAA
ATTATTCATAATGATAGTAGGAGGCTTGGTAGGTTTAAGAATAGTTTTTGCTGTACTTTCTATAGTGAAT
AGAGTTAGGCAGGGATATTCACCATTATCGTTTCAGACCCACCTCCCAACCCCGAGGGGACCCAGAGAGG
GCCTATTTCCCATGATTCCTTCATATTTGCATATACGATACAAGGCTGTTAGAGAGATAATTAGAATTAA
TTTGACTGTAAACACAAAGATATTAGTACAAAATACGTGACGTAGAAAGTAATAATTTCTTGGGTAGTTT
GCAGTTTTAAAATTATGTTTTAAAATGGACTATCATATGCTTACCGTAACTTGAAAGTATTTCGATTTCT
TGGCTTTATATATCTTGTGGAAAGGACGAAACACCGCCATGACTTCTCATCACGGGGTTTTAGAGCTAGA
AATAGCAAGTTAAAATAAGGCTAGTCCGTTATCAACTTGAAAAAGTGGCACCGAGTCGGTGCTTTTTTAA
GCTTGGCGTAACTAGATCTTGAGACAAATGGCAGTATTCATCCACAATTTTAAAAGAAAAGGGGGGATTG
GGGGGTACAGTGCAGGGGAAAGAATAGTAGACATAATAGCAACAGACATACAAACTAAAGAATTACAAAA
ACAAATTACAAAAATTCAAAATTTTCGGGTTTATTACAGGGACAGCAGAGATCCACTTTGGCGCCGGCTC
GAGGGGG
Features (pLannotate 1.2.2; 29 found; start..end, strand, type, name):
     14..80      +  CDS            small t antigen (fragment): SV40 (simian virus 40) small t antigen
    106..317     +  promoter       EF-1α core promoter: core promoter for human elongation factor EF-1α
    318..1256    +  intron         EF-1α intron A: intron upstream of the start codon of human EF-1α
   1278..1877    +  CDS            PuroR (fragment): puromycin N-acetyltransferase; pac from Streptomyces; confers resistance to puromycin
   1893..2481    +  misc_feature   WPRE: woodchuck hepatitis virus posttranscriptional regulatory element
   2532..2551    +  misc_feature   cPPT/CTS (fragment): central polypurine tract and central termination sequence of HIV-1
   2553..2786    +  LTR            3' LTR (ΔU3): self-inactivating 3' long terminal repeat (LTR) from HIV-1
   2864..2985    +  polyA_signal   SV40 poly(A) signal: SV40 polyadenylation signal
   3025..3160    +  rep_origin     SV40 ori: SV40 origin of replication
   3181..3199    -  promoter       T7 promoter: promoter for bacteriophage T7 RNA polymerase
   3207..3362    +  CDS            lacZα (fragment): LacZα fragment of β-galactosidase; lacZ fragment
   3367..3795    +  rep_origin     f1 ori (sequence partly withheld): f1 bacteriophage origin of replication; arrow indicates direction of (+) strand synthesis
   3848..3952    +  promoter       AmpR promoter: bla
   3953..4813    +  CDS            AmpR: β-lactamase; bla; confers resistance to ampicillin, carbenicillin, and related antibiotics
   4984..5572    +  rep_origin     ori: high-copy-number ColE1/pMB1/pBR322/pUC origin of replication
   5755..5847    +  CDS            lacI (fragment): lac repressor; lacI; The lac repressor binds to the lac operator to inhibit transcription in E. coli. This inhibition can be relieved by adding lactose or isopropyl-β-D-thiogalactopyranoside (IPTG).
   5860..5881    +  protein_bind   CAP binding site: CAP binding activates transcription in the presence of cAMP. E. coli catabolite activator protein
   5896..5926    +  promoter       lac promoter: promoter for the E. coli lac operon
   5934..5950    +  protein_bind   lac operator: The lac repressor binds to the lac operator to inhibit transcription in E. coli. This inhibition can be relieved by adding lactose or isopropyl-β-D-thiogalactopyranoside (IPTG). lac repressor encoded by lacI
   5995..6013    +  promoter       T3 promoter: promoter for bacteriophage T3 RNA polymerase
   6041..6267    +  promoter       RSV promoter: Rous sarcoma virus enhancer/promoter
   6268..6448    +  LTR            5' LTR (truncated): truncated 5' long terminal repeat (LTR) from HIV-1
   6495..6620    +  misc_feature   HIV-1 Ψ: packaging signal of human immunodeficiency virus type 1
   6604..6967    +  CDS            HIV-1 gag (fragment): gag protein from human immunodeficiency virus 1; gag
   7113..7346    +  misc_feature   RRE: The Rev response element (RRE) of HIV-1 allows for Rev-dependent mRNA export from the nucleus to the cytoplasm.
   7723..7749    +  CDS            Rev (fragment): human immunodeficiency virus 1 (HIV-1) Rev protein; rev; enhances nuclear export of unspliced and incompletely spliced viral mRNAs
   7753..7993    +  promoter       U6 promoter: RNA polymerase III promoter for human U6 snRNA
   8023..8098    +  misc_RNA       gRNA scaffold: guide RNA scaffold for the Streptococcus pyogenes CRISPR/Cas9 system
   8154..8271    +  misc_feature   cPPT/CTS: central polypurine tract and central termination sequence of HIV-1
