[The description below was written by a language model from this plasmid's Addgene catalogue record and pLannotate feature annotations shown in this document.]
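Description:
ACVR1 gRNA (BRDN0001144892) is a third-generation lentiviral CRISPR guide plasmid built on the lentiGuide-Puro backbone and designed to target human ACVR1 (also known as ALK2), a kinase gene. The assembled sequence is about 8.3 kb. In bacteria it is maintained through a high-copy ColE1/pUC-type origin with ampicillin resistance (AmpR, β-lactamase). An f1 origin, an SV40 origin and remnants of lac and T7/T3 cloning sequences are also annotated in the backbone.

The lentiviral transfer cassette begins with an RSV promoter fused to a truncated HIV-1 5' LTR, which makes genomic RNA production Tat-independent, as is typical of third-generation systems. This is followed by the Ψ packaging signal with a partial gag sequence, the Rev response element for Rev-dependent nuclear export, and a cPPT/CTS element. The cassette ends in a self-inactivating ΔU3 3' LTR.

Within this frame, a human U6 RNA polymerase III promoter drives the ACVR1-specific spacer joined to the Streptococcus pyogenes Cas9 guide RNA scaffold. Downstream, an EF-1α core promoter with its intron A drives the puromycin N-acetyltransferase gene, so transduced mammalian cells can be selected with puromycin, and a WPRE enhances transcript expression.

The plasmid does not encode Cas9. According to the depositor it must be paired with a separate Cas9 vector, such as a blasticidin-selectable lentiviral Cas9 construct, or used in cells that already express Cas9. The guide was designed against two ACVR1 reference transcripts and belongs to a human kinome gRNA collection produced with optimized sgRNA design rules. It is suited to knocking out ACVR1 in human cells.
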