Addgene plasmid #76759: ACVR1 gRNA (BRDN0001144892)
Purpose: 3rd generation lentiviral gRNA plasmid targeting human ACVR1
Depositing lab: John Doench & David Root. Depositing organization: Broad Institute. Publication: Optimized sgRNA design to maximize activity and minimize off-target effects of CRISPR-Cas9. Doench JG, Fusi N, Sullender M, Hegde M, Vaimberg EW, Donovan KF, Smith I, Tothova Z, Wilen C, Orchard R, Virgin HW, Listgarten J, Root DE. Nat Biotechnol. 2016 Jan 18. doi: 10.1038/nbt.3437. PubMed 26780180.
Backbone
  Vector backbone: lentiGuide-Puro
  Backbone manufacturer: Zhang Lab (Addgene plasmid # 52963)
  Vector type: Mammalian Expression, Lentiviral, CRISPR
  Selectable markers: Puromycin
Growth in bacteria
  Bacterial resistance: Ampicillin, 100 μg/mL
  Growth temperature: 37°C
  Growth strain: DH5alpha
  Copy number: High Copy
Gene/Insert
  Gene/Insert name: ACVR1 (alt names: ACVR1; NM_001105.4)
  gRNA/shRNA sequence: CCATGACTTCTCATCACGGG
  Species: H. sapiens (human)
  Entrez Gene: ACVR1 (a.k.a. ACTRI, ACVR1A, ACVRLK2, ALK2, FOP, SKR1, TSRI)
  Promoter: hU6
  Cloning method: Unknown
  Sequencing primers: 5′ U6-F; 3′ pS2-R
Terms and licenses: Academic/Nonprofit Terms; Industry Terms: Not Available to Industry
Depositor comments: The gRNA was designed to target the following Genbank reference sequence(s): NM_001105.4,NM_001111067.2. Note that this plasmid does NOT contain Cas9. It should be used in conjunction with lentiCas9-Blast (Addgene #52962) or otherwise with cell lines already expressing Cas9. Browse the full kinome gRNA library at http://www.addgene.org/pooled-library/broadgpp-human-kinome/ or visit http://www.broadinstitute.org/rnai/public/ for detailed protocols and information.
How to cite: ACVR1 gRNA (BRDN0001144892) was a gift from John Doench & David Root (Addgene plasmid # 76759 ; http://n2t.net/addgene:76759 ; RRID:Addgene_76759)
