>Addgene plasmid #76759 | ACVR1 gRNA (BRDN0001144892) | depositor partial sequence | sequence record 144219 | Target Sequence
CCATGACTTCTCATCACGGG
