>Addgene plasmid #76759 | ACVR1 gRNA (BRDN0001144892) | addgene partial sequence | sequence record 186449 | hU6-F
AGAAAGTAATAATTTCTTGGGTAGTTTGCAGTTTTAAAATTATGTTTTAAAATGGACTATCATATGCTTA
CCGTAACTTGAAAGTATTTCGATTTCTTGGCTTTATATATCTTGTGGAAAGGACGAAACACCGCCATGAC
TTCTCATCACGGGGTTTTAGAGCTAGAAATAGCAAGTTAAAATAAGGCTAGTCCGTTATCAACTTGAAAA
AGTGGCACCGAGTCGGTGCTTTTTTAAGCTTGGCGTAACTAGATCTTGAGACAAATGGCAGTATTCATCC
ACAATTTTAAAAGAAAAGGGGGGATTGGGGGGTACAGTGCAGGGGAAAGAATAGTAGACATAATAGCAAC
AGACATACAAACTAAAGAATTACAAAAACAAATTACAAAAATTCAAAATTTTCGGGTTTATTACAGGGAC
AGCAGAGATCCACTTTGGCGCCGGCTCGAGGGGGCCCGGGTGCAAAGATGGATAAAGTTTTAAACAGAGA
GGAATCTTTGCAGCTAATGGACCTTCTAGGTCTTGAAAGGAGTGGGAATTGGCTCCGGTGCCCGTCAGTG
GGCAGAGCGC
